Addgene plasmid #108126: mCherry-VAPB
Purpose: ER marker
Depositing lab: Gerry Hammond. Publication: SAC1 degrades its lipid substrate PtdIns4P in the endoplasmic reticulum to maintain a steep chemical gradient with donor membranes. Zewe JP, Wills RC, Sangappa S, Goulden BD, Hammond GR. Elife. 2018 Feb 20;7. pii: 35588. doi: 10.7554/eLife.35588. 35588 PubMed 29461204.
Backbone
  Vector backbone: pmCherry-C1
  Vector type: Mammalian Expression
Growth in bacteria
  Bacterial resistance: Kanamycin, 50 μg/mL
  Growth temperature: 37°C
  Growth strain: DH5alpha
  Copy number: High Copy
Gene/Insert
  Gene/Insert name: mCherry:VAPB
  Species: H. sapiens (human)
  Entrez Gene: VAPB (a.k.a. ALS8, VAMP-B, VAP-B)
  Promoter: CMV
  Cloning method: Gibson Cloning
Terms and licenses: Academic/Nonprofit Terms; Industry Terms: Not Available to Industry
How to cite: mCherry-VAPB was a gift from Gerry Hammond (Addgene plasmid # 108126 ; http://n2t.net/addgene:108126 ; RRID:Addgene_108126)
