[The description below was written by a language model from this plasmid's Addgene catalogue record and pLannotate feature annotations shown in this document.]
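Description:
mCherry-VAPB is a 5,430 bp mammalian expression plasmid built on the pmCherry-C1 backbone. It encodes human VAPB fused to the C-terminus of the red fluorescent protein mCherry, and the record describes it as a marker for the endoplasmic reticulum. The fusion was assembled by Gibson cloning. Transcription is driven by the human cytomegalovirus immediate early enhancer and promoter, giving strong constitutive expression in transfected mammalian cells, and is terminated by the SV40 polyadenylation signal downstream of a remnant of the multiple cloning site. The mCherry and VAPB reading frames are separated by only a short linker. Placing the fluorophore at the N-terminus leaves the C-terminal end of VAPB free, which fits its general biology as a tail-anchored ER membrane protein whose bulk faces the cytosol.

The plasmid is maintained at high copy in E. coli through a ColE1/pUC-type origin and also carries an f1 phage origin. A single Tn5 aminoglycoside phosphotransferase gene (NeoR/KanR) provides selection in both hosts. A bacterial bla-type promoter drives it for kanamycin resistance in bacteria, and the adjacent SV40 enhancer/early promoter, paired with the HSV TK polyadenylation signal, allows G418 selection of stably transfected mammalian cells. The small annotated fragments (SV40 large T antigen, ble, bGH poly(A)) appear to be backbone remnants or annotation hits rather than functional parts.

The repository-sequenced and depositor-supplied records have the same length and feature order, differing only by a six-base offset in the numbering. The construct is suited to live-cell or fixed-cell fluorescence imaging in which the ER must be labelled in red, such as colocalisation studies of lipid-metabolising enzymes and membrane contact sites.
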