Features (pLannotate 1.2.2; 15 found; start..end, strand, type, name):
     61..364     +  enhancer       CMV enhancer: human cytomegalovirus immediate early enhancer
    365..568     +  promoter       CMV promoter: human cytomegalovirus (CMV) immediate early promoter
    613..1320    +  CDS            mCherry: mCherry is a basic (constitutively fluorescent) red fluorescent protein published in 2004, derived from Discosoma sp.. It is reported to be a very rapidly-maturing monomer with low acid sensitivity.
   1336..2064    +  CDS            VAPB: VAPB_HUMAN - Experimental evidence at protein level: Swiss-Prot protein existence level 1. Participates in the endoplasmic reticulum unfolded protein response (UPR) by inducing ERN1/IRE1 activity. Involved in cellular calcium homeostasis regulation. From Homo sapiens (Human).
   2068..2094    +  misc_feature   MCS (fragment): multiple cloning site
   2111..2195    +  CDS            large T antigen (fragment): large T antigen from SV40 (simian virus 40)
   2218..2339    +  polyA_signal   SV40 poly(A) signal: SV40 polyadenylation signal
   2373..2801    -  rep_origin     f1 ori (sequence partly withheld): f1 bacteriophage origin of replication; arrow indicates direction of (+) strand synthesis
   2828..2932    +  promoter       AmpR promoter: bla
   2934..3291    +  promoter       SV40 promoter: SV40 enhancer and early promoter
   3326..4120    +  CDS            NeoR/KanR: aminoglycoside phosphotransferase from Tn5; aph(3')-II (or nptII); confers resistance to neomycin, kanamycin, and G418 (Geneticin®)
   4141..4293    +  CDS            ble (fragment): BLE_KLEPN - Experimental evidence at protein level: Swiss-Prot protein existence level 1. Binding protein with a strong affinity to the bleomycin family of antibiotics. Binds to CL990; an antimitotic-antibiotic compound. From Klebsiella pneumoniae.
   4352..4399    +  polyA_signal   HSV TK poly(A) signal: herpes simplex virus thymidine kinase polyadenylation signal (Cole and Stacy, 1985)
   4490..4506    -  polyA_signal   bGH poly(A) signal (fragment): bovine growth hormone polyadenylation signal
   4728..5316    +  rep_origin     ori: high-copy-number ColE1/pMB1/pBR322/pUC origin of replication
>Addgene plasmid #108126 | mCherry-VAPB | depositor full sequence | sequence record 203934 | mCherry-VAPB sequence 5430 bps
TAGTTATTAATAGTAATCAATTACGGGGTCATTAGTTCATAGCCCATATATGGAGTTCCGCGTTACATAA
CTTACGGTAAATGGCCCGCCTGGCTGACCGCCCAACGACCCCCGCCCATTGACGTCAATAATGACGTATG
TTCCCATAGTAACGCCAATAGGGACTTTCCATTGACGTCAATGGGTGGAGTATTTACGGTAAACTGCCCA
CTTGGCAGTACATCAAGTGTATCATATGCCAAGTACGCCCCCTATTGACGTCAATGACGGTAAATGGCCC
GCCTGGCATTATGCCCAGTACATGACCTTATGGGACTTTCCTACTTGGCAGTACATCTACGTATTAGTCA
TCGCTATTACCATGGTGATGCGGTTTTGGCAGTACATCAATGGGCGTGGATAGCGGTTTGACTCACGGGG
ATTTCCAAGTCTCCACCCCATTGACGTCAATGGGAGTTTGTTTTGGCACCAAAATCAACGGGACTTTCCA
AAATGTCGTAACAACTCCGCCCCATTGACGCAAATGGGCGGTAGGCGTGTACGGTGGGAGGTCTATATAA
GCAGAGCTGGTTTAGTGAACCGTCAGATCCGCTAGCGCTACCGGTCGCCACCATGGTGAGCAAGGGCGAG
GAGGATAACATGGCCATCATCAAGGAGTTCATGCGCTTCAAGGTGCACATGGAGGGCTCCGTGAACGGCC
ACGAGTTCGAGATCGAGGGCGAGGGCGAGGGCCGCCCCTACGAGGGCACCCAGACCGCCAAGCTGAAGGT
GACCAAGGGTGGCCCCCTGCCCTTCGCCTGGGACATCCTGTCCCCTCAGTTCATGTACGGCTCCAAGGCC
TACGTGAAGCACCCCGCCGACATCCCCGACTACTTGAAGCTGTCCTTCCCCGAGGGCTTCAAGTGGGAGC
GCGTGATGAACTTCGAGGACGGCGGCGTGGTGACCGTGACCCAGGACTCCTCCCTGCAGGACGGCGAGTT
CATCTACAAGGTGAAGCTGCGCGGCACCAACTTCCCCTCCGACGGCCCCGTAATGCAGAAGAAGACCATG
GGCTGGGAGGCCTCCTCCGAGCGGATGTACCCCGAGGACGGCGCCCTGAAGGGCGAGATCAAGCAGAGGC
TGAAGCTGAAGGACGGCGGCCACTACGACGCTGAGGTCAAGACCACCTACAAGGCCAAGAAGCCCGTGCA
GCTGCCCGGCGCCTACAACGTCAACATCAAGTTGGACATCACCTCCCACAACGAGGACTACACCATCGTG
GAACAGTACGAACGCGCCGAGGGCCGCCACTCCACCGGCGGCATGGACGAGCTGTACAAGTCCGGACTCA
GATCTATGGCGAAGGTGGAGCAGGTCCTGAGCCTCGAGCCGCAGCACGAGCTCAAATTCCGAGGTCCCTT
CACCGATGTTGTCACCACCAACCTAAAGCTTGGCAACCCGACAGACCGAAATGTGTGTTTTAAGGTGAAG
ACTACAGCACCACGTAGGTACTGTGTGAGGCCCAACAGCGGAATCATCGATGCAGGGGCCTCAATTAATG
TATCTGTGATGTTACAGCCTTTCGATTATGATCCCAATGAGAAAAGTAAACACAAGTTTATGGTTCAGTC
TATGTTTGCTCCAACTGACACTTCAGATATGGAAGCAGTATGGAAGGAGGCAAAACCGGAAGACCTTATG
GATTCAAAACTTAGATGTGTGTTTGAATTGCCAGCAGAGAATGATAAACCACATGATGTAGAAATAAATA
AAATTATATCCACAACTGCATCAAAGACAGAAACACCAATAGTGTCTAAGTCTCTGAGTTCTTCTTTGGA
TGACACCGAAGTTAAGAAGGTTATGGAAGAATGTAAGAGGCTGCAAGGTGAAGTTCAGAGGCTACGGGAG
GAGAACAAGCAGTTCAAGGAAGAAGATGGACTGCGGATGAGGAAGACAGTGCAGAGCAACAGCCCCATTT
CAGCATTAGCCCCAACTGGGAAGGAAGAAGGCCTTAGCACCCGGCTCTTGGCTCTGGTGGTTTTGTTCTT
TATCGTTGGTGTAATTATTGGGAAGATTGCCTTGTAGGTCGACGGTACCGCGGGCCCGGGATCCACCGGA
TCTAGATAACTGATCATAATCAGCCATACCACATTTGTAGAGGTTTTACTTGCTTTAAAAAACCTCCCAC
ACCTCCCCCTGAACCTGAAACATAAAATGAATGCAATTGTTGTTGTTAACTTGTTTATTGCAGCTTATAA
TGGTTACAAATAAAGCAATAGCATCACAAATTTCACAAATAAAGCATTTTTTTCACTGCATTCTAGTTGT
GGTTTGTCCAAACTCATCAATGTATCTTAACGCGTAAATTGTAAGCGTTAATATTTTGTTAAAATTCGCG
TTAAATTTTTGTTAAATCAGCTCATTTTTTAACCAATAGGCCGAAATCGGCAAAATCCCTTATAAATCAA
AAGAATAGACCGAGATAGGGT
[37 nt withheld, positions 2472-2508]
AAAGAACGTGGACTCCAACGTCAAAGG
[49 nt withheld, positions 2536-2584]
T
[91 nt withheld, positions 2586-2676]
G
[124 nt withheld, positions 2678-2801]
CAGGTGGCACTTTTCGGGGAAATGTGCGCGGAACCCCTATTTGTTTATTTTTCTAAATACATTCAAATAT
GTATCCGCTCATGAGACAATAACCCTGATAAATGCTTCAATAATATTGAAAAAGGAAGAGTCCTGAGGCG
GAAAGAACCAGCTGTGGAATGTGTGTCAGTTAGGGTGTGGAAAGTCCCCAGGCTCCCCAGCAGGCAGAAG
TATGCAAAGCATGCATCTCAATTAGTCAGCAACCAGGTGTGGAAAGTCCCCAGGCTCCCCAGCAGGCAGA
AGTATGCAAAGCATGCATCTCAATTAGTCAGCAACCATAGTCCCGCCCCTAACTCCGCCCATCCCGCCCC
TAACTCCGCCCAGTTCCGCCCATTCTCCGCCCCATGGCTGACTAATTTTTTTTATTTATGCAGAGGCCGA
GGCCGCCTCGGCCTCTGAGCTATTCCAGAAGTAGTGAGGAGGCTTTTTTGGAGGCCTAGGCTTTTGCAAA
GATCGATCAAGAGACAGGATGAGGATCGTTTCGCATGATTGAACAAGATGGATTGCACGCAGGTTCTCCG
GCCGCTTGGGTGGAGAGGCTATTCGGCTATGACTGGGCACAACAGACAATCGGCTGCTCTGATGCCGCCG
TGTTCCGGCTGTCAGCGCAGGGGCGCCCGGTTCTTTTTGTCAAGACCGACCTGTCCGGTGCCCTGAATGA
ACTGCAAGACGAGGCAGCGCGGCTATCGTGGCTGGCCACGACGGGCGTTCCTTGCGCAGCTGTGCTCGAC
GTTGTCACTGAAGCGGGAAGGGACTGGCTGCTATTGGGCGAAGTGCCGGGGCAGGATCTCCTGTCATCTC
ACCTTGCTCCTGCCGAGAAAGTATCCATCATGGCTGATGCAATGCGGCGGCTGCATACGCTTGATCCGGC
TACCTGCCCATTCGACCACCAAGCGAAACATCGCATCGAGCGAGCACGTACTCGGATGGAAGCCGGTCTT
GTCGATCAGGATGATCTGGACGAAGAGCATCAGGGGCTCGCGCCAGCCGAACTGTTCGCCAGGCTCAAGG
CGAGCATGCCCGACGGCGAGGATCTCGTCGTGACCCATGGCGATGCCTGCTTGCCGAATATCATGGTGGA
AAATGGCCGCTTTTCTGGATTCATCGACTGTGGCCGGCTGGGTGTGGCGGACCGCTATCAGGACATAGCG
TTGGCTACCCGTGATATTGCTGAAGAGCTTGGCGGCGAATGGGCTGACCGCTTCCTCGTGCTTTACGGTA
TCGCCGCTCCCGATTCGCAGCGCATCGCCTTCTATCGCCTTCTTGACGAGTTCTTCTGAGCGGGACTCTG
GGGTTCGAAATGACCGACCAAGCGACGCCCAACCTGCCATCACGAGATTTCGATTCCACCGCCGCCTTCT
ATGAAAGGTTGGGCTTCGGAATCGTTTTCCGGGACGCCGGCTGGATGATCCTCCAGCGCGGGGATCTCAT
GCTGGAGTTCTTCGCCCACCCTAGGGGGAGGCTAACTGAAACACGGAAGGAGACAATACCGGAAGGAACC
CGCGCTATGACGGCAATAAAAAGACAGAATAAAACGCACGGTGTTGGGTCGTTTGTTCATAAACGCGGGG
TTCGGTCCCAGGGCTGGCACTCTGTCGATACCCCACCGAGACCCCATTGGGGCCAATACGCCCGCGTTTC
TTCCTTTTCCCCACCCCACCCCCCAAGTTCGGGTGAAGGCCCAGGGCTCGCAGCCAACGTCGGGGCGGCA
GGCCCTGCCATAGCCTCAGGTTACTCATATATACTTTAGATTGATTTAAAACTTCATTTTTAATTTAAAA
GGATCTAGGTGAAGATCCTTTTTGATAATCTCATGACCAAAATCCCTTAACGTGAGTTTTCGTTCCACTG
AGCGTCAGACCCCGTAGAAAAGATCAAAGGATCTTCTTGAGATCCTTTTTTTCTGCGCGTAATCTGCTGC
TTGCAAACAAAAAAACCACCGCTACCAGCGGTGGTTTGTTTGCCGGATCAAGAGCTACCAACTCTTTTTC
CGAAGGTAACTGGCTTCAGCAGAGCGCAGATACCAAATACTGTCCTTCTAGTGTAGCCGTAGTTAGGCCA
CCACTTCAAGAACTCTGTAGCACCGCCTACATACCTCGCTCTGCTAATCCTGTTACCAGTGGCTGCTGCC
AGTGGCGATAAGTCGTGTCTTACCGGGTTGGACTCAAGACGATAGTTACCGGATAAGGCGCAGCGGTCGG
GCTGAACGGGGGGTTCGTGCACACAGCCCAGCTTGGAGCGAACGACCTACACCGAACTGAGATACCTACA
GCGTGAGCTATGAGAAAGCGCCACGCTTCCCGAAGGGAGAAAGGCGGACAGGTATCCGGTAAGCGGCAGG
GTCGGAACAGGAGAGCGCACGAGGGAGCTTCCAGGGGGAAACGCCTGGTATCTTTATAGTCCTGTCGGGT
TTCGCCACCTCTGACTTGAGCGTCGATTTTTGTGATGCTCGTCAGGGGGGCGGAGCCTATGGAAAAACGC
CAGCAACGCGGCCTTTTTACGGTTCCTGGCCTTTTGCTGGCCTTTTGCTCACATGTTCTTTCCTGCGTTA
TCCCCTGATTCTGTGGATAACCGTATTACCGCCATGCAT
