Features (pLannotate 1.2.2; 15 found; start..end, strand, type, name):
     67..370     +  enhancer       CMV enhancer: human cytomegalovirus immediate early enhancer
    371..574     +  promoter       CMV promoter: human cytomegalovirus (CMV) immediate early promoter
    619..1326    +  CDS            mCherry: mCherry is a basic (constitutively fluorescent) red fluorescent protein published in 2004, derived from Discosoma sp.. It is reported to be a very rapidly-maturing monomer with low acid sensitivity.
   1342..2070    +  CDS            VAPB: VAPB_HUMAN - Experimental evidence at protein level: Swiss-Prot protein existence level 1. Participates in the endoplasmic reticulum unfolded protein response (UPR) by inducing ERN1/IRE1 activity. Involved in cellular calcium homeostasis regulation. From Homo sapiens (Human).
   2074..2100    +  misc_feature   MCS (fragment): multiple cloning site
   2117..2201    +  CDS            large T antigen (fragment): large T antigen from SV40 (simian virus 40)
   2224..2345    +  polyA_signal   SV40 poly(A) signal: SV40 polyadenylation signal
   2379..2807    -  rep_origin     f1 ori (sequence partly withheld): f1 bacteriophage origin of replication; arrow indicates direction of (+) strand synthesis
   2834..2938    +  promoter       AmpR promoter: bla
   2940..3297    +  promoter       SV40 promoter: SV40 enhancer and early promoter
   3332..4126    +  CDS            NeoR/KanR: aminoglycoside phosphotransferase from Tn5; aph(3')-II (or nptII); confers resistance to neomycin, kanamycin, and G418 (Geneticin®)
   4147..4299    +  CDS            ble (fragment): BLE_KLEPN - Experimental evidence at protein level: Swiss-Prot protein existence level 1. Binding protein with a strong affinity to the bleomycin family of antibiotics. Binds to CL990; an antimitotic-antibiotic compound. From Klebsiella pneumoniae.
   4358..4405    +  polyA_signal   HSV TK poly(A) signal: herpes simplex virus thymidine kinase polyadenylation signal (Cole and Stacy, 1985)
   4496..4512    -  polyA_signal   bGH poly(A) signal (fragment): bovine growth hormone polyadenylation signal
   4734..5322    +  rep_origin     ori: high-copy-number ColE1/pMB1/pBR322/pUC origin of replication
>Addgene plasmid #108126 | mCherry-VAPB | addgene full sequence | sequence record 207676 | Addgene NGS Result
ATGCATTAGTTATTAATAGTAATCAATTACGGGGTCATTAGTTCATAGCCCATATATGGAGTTCCGCGTT
ACATAACTTACGGTAAATGGCCCGCCTGGCTGACCGCCCAACGACCCCCGCCCATTGACGTCAATAATGA
CGTATGTTCCCATAGTAACGCCAATAGGGACTTTCCATTGACGTCAATGGGTGGAGTATTTACGGTAAAC
TGCCCACTTGGCAGTACATCAAGTGTATCATATGCCAAGTACGCCCCCTATTGACGTCAATGACGGTAAA
TGGCCCGCCTGGCATTATGCCCAGTACATGACCTTATGGGACTTTCCTACTTGGCAGTACATCTACGTAT
TAGTCATCGCTATTACCATGGTGATGCGGTTTTGGCAGTACATCAATGGGCGTGGATAGCGGTTTGACTC
ACGGGGATTTCCAAGTCTCCACCCCATTGACGTCAATGGGAGTTTGTTTTGGCACCAAAATCAACGGGAC
TTTCCAAAATGTCGTAACAACTCCGCCCCATTGACGCAAATGGGCGGTAGGCGTGTACGGTGGGAGGTCT
ATATAAGCAGAGCTGGTTTAGTGAACCGTCAGATCCGCTAGCGCTACCGGTCGCCACCATGGTGAGCAAG
GGCGAGGAGGATAACATGGCCATCATCAAGGAGTTCATGCGCTTCAAGGTGCACATGGAGGGCTCCGTGA
ACGGCCACGAGTTCGAGATCGAGGGCGAGGGCGAGGGCCGCCCCTACGAGGGCACCCAGACCGCCAAGCT
GAAGGTGACCAAGGGTGGCCCCCTGCCCTTCGCCTGGGACATCCTGTCCCCTCAGTTCATGTACGGCTCC
AAGGCCTACGTGAAGCACCCCGCCGACATCCCCGACTACTTGAAGCTGTCCTTCCCCGAGGGCTTCAAGT
GGGAGCGCGTGATGAACTTCGAGGACGGCGGCGTGGTGACCGTGACCCAGGACTCCTCCCTGCAGGACGG
CGAGTTCATCTACAAGGTGAAGCTGCGCGGCACCAACTTCCCCTCCGACGGCCCCGTAATGCAGAAGAAG
ACCATGGGCTGGGAGGCCTCCTCCGAGCGGATGTACCCCGAGGACGGCGCCCTGAAGGGCGAGATCAAGC
AGAGGCTGAAGCTGAAGGACGGCGGCCACTACGACGCTGAGGTCAAGACCACCTACAAGGCCAAGAAGCC
CGTGCAGCTGCCCGGCGCCTACAACGTCAACATCAAGTTGGACATCACCTCCCACAACGAGGACTACACC
ATCGTGGAACAGTACGAACGCGCCGAGGGCCGCCACTCCACCGGCGGCATGGACGAGCTGTACAAGTCCG
GACTCAGATCTATGGCGAAGGTGGAGCAGGTCCTGAGCCTCGAGCCGCAGCACGAGCTCAAATTCCGAGG
TCCCTTCACCGATGTTGTCACCACCAACCTAAAGCTTGGCAACCCGACAGACCGAAATGTGTGTTTTAAG
GTGAAGACTACAGCACCACGTAGGTACTGTGTGAGGCCCAACAGCGGAATCATCGATGCAGGGGCCTCAA
TTAATGTATCTGTGATGTTACAGCCTTTCGATTATGATCCCAATGAGAAAAGTAAACACAAGTTTATGGT
TCAGTCTATGTTTGCTCCAACTGACACTTCAGATATGGAAGCAGTATGGAAGGAGGCAAAACCGGAAGAC
CTTATGGATTCAAAACTTAGATGTGTGTTTGAATTGCCAGCAGAGAATGATAAACCACATGATGTAGAAA
TAAATAAAATTATATCCACAACTGCATCAAAGACAGAAACACCAATAGTGTCTAAGTCTCTGAGTTCTTC
TTTGGATGACACCGAAGTTAAGAAGGTTATGGAAGAATGTAAGAGGCTGCAAGGTGAAGTTCAGAGGCTA
CGGGAGGAGAACAAGCAGTTCAAGGAAGAAGATGGACTGCGGATGAGGAAGACAGTGCAGAGCAACAGCC
CCATTTCAGCATTAGCCCCAACTGGGAAGGAAGAAGGCCTTAGCACCCGGCTCTTGGCTCTGGTGGTTTT
GTTCTTTATCGTTGGTGTAATTATTGGGAAGATTGCCTTGTAGGTCGACGGTACCGCGGGCCCGGGATCC
ACCGGATCTAGATAACTGATCATAATCAGCCATACCACATTTGTAGAGGTTTTACTTGCTTTAAAAAACC
TCCCACACCTCCCCCTGAACCTGAAACATAAAATGAATGCAATTGTTGTTGTTAACTTGTTTATTGCAGC
TTATAATGGTTACAAATAAAGCAATAGCATCACAAATTTCACAAATAAAGCATTTTTTTCACTGCATTCT
AGTTGTGGTTTGTCCAAACTCATCAATGTATCTTAACGCGTAAATTGTAAGCGTTAATATTTTGTTAAAA
TTCGCGTTAAATTTTTGTTAAATCAGCTCATTTTTTAACCAATAGGCCGAAATCGGCAAAATCCCTTATA
AATCAAAAGAATAGACCGAGATAGGGT
[37 nt withheld, positions 2478-2514]
AAAGAACGTGGACTCCAACGTCAAAGG
[49 nt withheld, positions 2542-2590]
T
[91 nt withheld, positions 2592-2682]
G
[124 nt withheld, positions 2684-2807]
CAGGTGGCACTTTTCGGGGAAATGTGCGCGGAACCCCTATTTGTTTATTTTTCTAAATACATTCAAATAT
GTATCCGCTCATGAGACAATAACCCTGATAAATGCTTCAATAATATTGAAAAAGGAAGAGTCCTGAGGCG
GAAAGAACCAGCTGTGGAATGTGTGTCAGTTAGGGTGTGGAAAGTCCCCAGGCTCCCCAGCAGGCAGAAG
TATGCAAAGCATGCATCTCAATTAGTCAGCAACCAGGTGTGGAAAGTCCCCAGGCTCCCCAGCAGGCAGA
AGTATGCAAAGCATGCATCTCAATTAGTCAGCAACCATAGTCCCGCCCCTAACTCCGCCCATCCCGCCCC
TAACTCCGCCCAGTTCCGCCCATTCTCCGCCCCATGGCTGACTAATTTTTTTTATTTATGCAGAGGCCGA
GGCCGCCTCGGCCTCTGAGCTATTCCAGAAGTAGTGAGGAGGCTTTTTTGGAGGCCTAGGCTTTTGCAAA
GATCGATCAAGAGACAGGATGAGGATCGTTTCGCATGATTGAACAAGATGGATTGCACGCAGGTTCTCCG
GCCGCTTGGGTGGAGAGGCTATTCGGCTATGACTGGGCACAACAGACAATCGGCTGCTCTGATGCCGCCG
TGTTCCGGCTGTCAGCGCAGGGGCGCCCGGTTCTTTTTGTCAAGACCGACCTGTCCGGTGCCCTGAATGA
ACTGCAAGACGAGGCAGCGCGGCTATCGTGGCTGGCCACGACGGGCGTTCCTTGCGCAGCTGTGCTCGAC
GTTGTCACTGAAGCGGGAAGGGACTGGCTGCTATTGGGCGAAGTGCCGGGGCAGGATCTCCTGTCATCTC
ACCTTGCTCCTGCCGAGAAAGTATCCATCATGGCTGATGCAATGCGGCGGCTGCATACGCTTGATCCGGC
TACCTGCCCATTCGACCACCAAGCGAAACATCGCATCGAGCGAGCACGTACTCGGATGGAAGCCGGTCTT
GTCGATCAGGATGATCTGGACGAAGAGCATCAGGGGCTCGCGCCAGCCGAACTGTTCGCCAGGCTCAAGG
CGAGCATGCCCGACGGCGAGGATCTCGTCGTGACCCATGGCGATGCCTGCTTGCCGAATATCATGGTGGA
AAATGGCCGCTTTTCTGGATTCATCGACTGTGGCCGGCTGGGTGTGGCGGACCGCTATCAGGACATAGCG
TTGGCTACCCGTGATATTGCTGAAGAGCTTGGCGGCGAATGGGCTGACCGCTTCCTCGTGCTTTACGGTA
TCGCCGCTCCCGATTCGCAGCGCATCGCCTTCTATCGCCTTCTTGACGAGTTCTTCTGAGCGGGACTCTG
GGGTTCGAAATGACCGACCAAGCGACGCCCAACCTGCCATCACGAGATTTCGATTCCACCGCCGCCTTCT
ATGAAAGGTTGGGCTTCGGAATCGTTTTCCGGGACGCCGGCTGGATGATCCTCCAGCGCGGGGATCTCAT
GCTGGAGTTCTTCGCCCACCCTAGGGGGAGGCTAACTGAAACACGGAAGGAGACAATACCGGAAGGAACC
CGCGCTATGACGGCAATAAAAAGACAGAATAAAACGCACGGTGTTGGGTCGTTTGTTCATAAACGCGGGG
TTCGGTCCCAGGGCTGGCACTCTGTCGATACCCCACCGAGACCCCATTGGGGCCAATACGCCCGCGTTTC
TTCCTTTTCCCCACCCCACCCCCCAAGTTCGGGTGAAGGCCCAGGGCTCGCAGCCAACGTCGGGGCGGCA
GGCCCTGCCATAGCCTCAGGTTACTCATATATACTTTAGATTGATTTAAAACTTCATTTTTAATTTAAAA
GGATCTAGGTGAAGATCCTTTTTGATAATCTCATGACCAAAATCCCTTAACGTGAGTTTTCGTTCCACTG
AGCGTCAGACCCCGTAGAAAAGATCAAAGGATCTTCTTGAGATCCTTTTTTTCTGCGCGTAATCTGCTGC
TTGCAAACAAAAAAACCACCGCTACCAGCGGTGGTTTGTTTGCCGGATCAAGAGCTACCAACTCTTTTTC
CGAAGGTAACTGGCTTCAGCAGAGCGCAGATACCAAATACTGTTCTTCTAGTGTAGCCGTAGTTAGGCCA
CCACTTCAAGAACTCTGTAGCACCGCCTACATACCTCGCTCTGCTAATCCTGTTACCAGTGGCTGCTGCC
AGTGGCGATAAGTCGTGTCTTACCGGGTTGGACTCAAGACGATAGTTACCGGATAAGGCGCAGCGGTCGG
GCTGAACGGGGGGTTCGTGCACACAGCCCAGCTTGGAGCGAACGACCTACACCGAACTGAGATACCTACA
GCGTGAGCTATGAGAAAGCGCCACGCTTCCCGAAGGGAGAAAGGCGGACAGGTATCCGGTAAGCGGCAGG
GTCGGAACAGGAGAGCGCACGAGGGAGCTTCCAGGGGGAAACGCCTGGTATCTTTATAGTCCTGTCGGGT
TTCGCCACCTCTGACTTGAGCGTCGATTTTTGTGATGCTCGTCAGGGGGGCGGAGCCTATGGAAAAACGC
CAGCAACGCGGCCTTTTTACGGTTCCTGGCCTTTTGCTGGCCTTTTGCTCACATGTTCTTTCCTGCGTTA
TCCCCTGATTCTGTGGATAACCGTATTACCGCC
